Addgene plasmid #59630: pSicoR-Ti1
Purpose: Expression of shRNA against human T
Depositing lab: Miguel Ramalho-Santos. Depositing organization: University of California, San Francisco (UCSF). Publication: Systematic Identification of Barriers to Human iPSC Generation. Qin H, Diaz A, Blouin L, Lebbink RJ, Patena W, Tanbun P, LeProust EM, McManus MT, Song JS, Ramalho-Santos M. Cell. 2014 Jul 17;158(2):449-61. doi: 10.1016/j.cell.2014.05.040. PubMed 25036638.
Backbone
  Vector backbone: pSicoR
  Vector type: Mammalian Expression, RNAi
Growth in bacteria
  Bacterial resistance: Ampicillin, 100 μg/mL
  Growth temperature: 37°C
  Growth strain: Stbl3
  Copy number: High Copy
Gene/Insert
  Gene/Insert name: T
  gRNA/shRNA sequence: T
  Species: H. sapiens (human)
  Promoter: U6
  Cloning method: Restriction Enzyme; 5′ cloning site HpaI (destroyed during cloning); 3′ cloning site XhoI (not destroyed)
  Sequencing primers: 5′ mU6-F
Terms and licenses: Academic/Nonprofit Terms; Industry Terms: Not Available to Industry
How to cite: pSicoR-Ti1 was a gift from Miguel Ramalho-Santos (Addgene plasmid # 59630 ; http://n2t.net/addgene:59630 ; RRID:Addgene_59630)
