[The description below was written by a language model from this plasmid's Addgene catalogue record.]
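Description:
pSicoR-Ti1 is an RNA interference plasmid built on the pSicoR backbone and catalogued as a mammalian expression/RNAi vector. It carries a short hairpin RNA directed against the human gene T (the T-box transcription factor commonly known as Brachyury), placed under a U6 promoter, an RNA polymerase III promoter that is widely used to drive high-level transcription of small hairpin RNAs with defined ends. The hairpin was inserted by restriction cloning between an HpaI site, which was destroyed in the process, and an XhoI site, which remains intact. The name suggests this is one of possibly several hairpins against T, but the record does not say so, and the actual target sequence is not given (the shRNA field simply repeats the gene name).

In bacteria the plasmid is selected with ampicillin and maintained at high copy. It is grown in a recombination-deficient strain of the kind normally chosen for constructs containing repeated sequences. That choice fits the general description of pSicoR as a lentiviral shRNA backbone with long terminal repeats and loxP sites that allow Cre-mediated removal of the knockdown cassette. However, no feature table is supplied here, so the viral elements, any reporter or mammalian selection marker, and the origin of replication cannot be confirmed from the record for this particular construct.

The stated purpose is expression of an shRNA against human T, that is, knockdown of the gene in human cells. The associated publication is a systematic search for barriers to human induced pluripotent stem cell generation, so the plasmid was probably used to test the effect of T depletion on reprogramming.
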