>Addgene plasmid #59630 | pSicoR-Ti1 | depositor partial sequence | sequence record 93307 | pSicoR-Ti1 sequence 63 bps
TGTGTCGCCACCTTCCATGTGAAGTTCTAGAGACTTCACATGGAAGGTGGCGACACTTTTTTC
