>Addgene plasmid #59630 | pSicoR-Ti1 | addgene partial sequence | sequence record 96900 | WPRE-R 5'-CATAGCGTAAAAGGAGCAACA-3'
ATTTTGTAATCCAGAGGTTGATTATCGATAAGCTTGATATCGAATTGTACCTAGTGGAACCGGAACCCTT
AAACATGTATAACTTCGTATAATGTATGCTATACGAAGTTATTAGGTCCCTCGACGAATTCCTACTTGTA
CAGCTCGTCCATGCCGAGAGTGATCCCGGCGGCGGTCACGAACTCCAGCAGGACCATGTGATCGCGCTTC
TCGTTGGGGTCTTTGCTCAGGGCGGACTGGGTGCTCAGGTAGTGGTTGTCGGGCAGCAGCACGGGGCCGT
CGCCGATGGGGGTGTTCTGCTGGTAGTGGTCGGCGAGCTGCACGCTGCCGTCCTCGATGTTGTGGCGGAT
CTTGAAGTTCACCTTGATGCCGTTCTTCTGCTTGTCGGCCATGATATAGACGTTGTGGCTGTTGTAGTTG
TACTCCAGCTTGTGCCCCAGGATGTTGCCGTCCTCCTTGAAGTCGATGCCCTTCAGCTCGATGCGGTTCA
CCAGGGTGTCGCCCTCGAACTTCACCTCGGCGCGGGTCTTGTAGTTGCCGTCGTCCTTGAAGAAGATGGT
GCGCTCCTGGACGTAGCCTTCGGGCATGGCGGACTTGAAGAAGTCGTGCTGCTTCATGTGGTCGG
