>Addgene plasmid #59630 | pSicoR-Ti1 | addgene partial sequence | sequence record 97378 | pLLU-5 5'-cacagacttgtgggagaagc-3'
GCATATAATATTTCCTAGTAACTATAGAGGCTTAATGTGCGATAAAAGACAGATAATCTGTTCTTTTTAA
TACTAGCTACATTTTACATGATAGGCTTGGATTTCTATAACTTCGTATAGCATACATTATACGAAGTTAT
AAACAGCACAAAAGGAAACTCACCCTAACTGTAAAGTAATTGTGTGTTTTGAGACTATAAATATCCCTTG
GAGAAAAGCCTTGTTTGTGTCGCCACCTTCCATGTGAAGTTCTAGAGACTTCACATGGAAGGTGGCGACA
CTTTTTTCTCGAGTACTAGGATCCATTAGGCGGCCGCGTGGATAACCGTATTACCGCCATGCATTAGTTA
TTAATAGTAATCAATTACGGGGTCATTAGTTCATAGCCCATATATGGAGTTCCGCGTTACATAACTTACG
GTAAATGGCCCGCCTGGCTGACCGCCCAACGACCCCCGCCCATTGACGTCAATAATGACGTATGTTCCCA
TAGTAACGCCAATAGGGACTTTCCATTGACGTCAATGGGTGGAGTATTTACGGTAAACTGCCCACTTGGC
AGTACATCAAGTGTATCATATGCCAAG
